>Addgene plasmid #84673 | pGEX6P1-GST-Laforin | addgene full sequence | sequence record 171321 | Addgene NGS Result
ATGTCCCCTATACTAGGTTATTGGAAAATTAAGGGCCTTGTGCAACCCACTCGACTTCTTTTGGAATATC
TTGAAGAAAAATATGAAGAGCATTTGTATGAGCGCGATGAAGGTGATAAATGGCGAAACAAAAAGTTTGA
ATTGGGTTTGGAGTTTCCCAATCTTCCTTATTATATTGATGGTGATGTTAAATTAACACAGTCTATGGCC
ATCATACGTTATATAGCTGACAAGCACAACATGTTGGGTGGTTGTCCAAAAGAGCGTGCAGAGATTTCAA
TGCTTGAAGGAGCGGTTTTGGATATTAGATACGGTGTTTCGAGAATTGCATATAGTAAAGACTTTGAAAC
TCTCAAAGTTGATTTTCTTAGCAAGCTACCTGAAATGCTGAAAATGTTCGAAGATCGTTTATGTCATAAA
ACATATTTAAATGGTGATCATGTAACCCATCCTGACTTCATGTTGTATGACGCTCTTGATGTTGTTTTAT
ACATGGACCCAATGTGCCTGGATGCGTTCCCAAAATTAGTTTGTTTTAAAAAACGTATTGAAGCTATCCC
ACAAATTGATAAGTACTTGAAATCCAGCAAGTATATAGCATGGCCTTTGCAGGGCTGGCAAGCCACGTTT
GGTGGTGGCGACCATCCTCCAAAATCGGATCTGGAAGTTCTGTTCCAGGGGCCCCTGGGATCCCCGATGC
GCTTCCGCTTTGGGGTGGTGGTGCCACCCGCCGTGGCCGGCGCCCGGCCGGAGCTGCTGGTGGTGGGGTC
GCGGCCCGAGCTGGGGCGTTGGGAGCCGCGCGGTGCCGTCCGCCTGAGGCCGGCCGGCACCGCGGCGGGC
GACGGGGCCCTGGCGCTGCAGGAGCCGGGCCTGTGGCTCGGGGAGGTGGAGCTGGCGGCCGAGGAGGCGG
CGCAGGACGGGGCGGAGCCGGGCCGCGTGGACACGTTCTGGTACAAGTTCCTGAAGCGGGAGCCGGGAGG
AGAGCTCTCCTGGGAAGGCAATGGACCTCATCATGACCGTTGCTGTACTTACAATGAAAACAACTTGGTG
GATGGTGTGTATTGTCTCCCAATAGGACACTGGATTGAGGCCACTGGACACACCAATGAAATGAAGCACA
CAACAGACTTCTATTTTAATATTGCAGGCCACCAAGCCATGCATTATTCAAGAATTCTACCAAATATCTG
GCTGGGTAGCTGCCCTCGTCAGGTGGAACATGTAACCATCAAACTGAAGCATGAATTGGGGATTACAGCT
GTAATGAATTTCCAGACTGAATGGGATATTGTACAGAATTCCTCAGGCTGTAACCGCTACCCAGAGCCCA
TGACTCCAGACACTATGATTAAACTATATAGGGAAGAAGGCTTGGCCTACATCTGGATGCCAACACCAGA
TATGAGCACCGAAGGCCGAGTACAGATGCTGCCCCAGGCGGTGTGCCTGCTGCATGCGCTGCTGGAGAAG
GGACACATCGTGTACGTGCACTGCAACGCTGGGGTGGGCCGCTCCACCGCGGCTGTCTGCGGCTGGCTCC
AGTATGTGATGGGCTGGAATCTGAGGAAGGTGCAGTATTTCCTCATGGCCAAGAGGCCGGCTGTCTACAT
TGACGAAGAGGCCTTGGCCCGGGCACAAGAAGATTTTTTCCAGAAATTTGGGAAGGTTCGTTCTTCTGTG
TGTAGCCTGTACTCGAGCGGCCGCATCGTGACTGACTGACGATCTGCCTCGCGCGTTTCGGTGATGACGG
TGAAAACCTCTGACACATGCAGCTCCCGGAGACGGTCACAGCTTGTCTGTAAGCGGATGCCGGGAGCAGA
CAAGCCCGTCAGGGCGCGTCAGCGGGTGTTGGCGGGTGTCGGGGCGCAGCCATGACCCAGTCACGTAGCG
ATAGCGGAGTGTATAATTCTTGAAGACGAAAGGGCCTCGTGATACGCCTATTTTTATAGGTTAATGTCAT
GATAATAATGGTTTCTTAGACGTCAGGTGGCACTTTTCGGGGAAATGTGCGCGGAACCCCTATTTGTTTA
TTTTTCTAAATACATTCAAATATGTATCCGCTCATGAGACAATAACCCTGATAAATGCTTCAATAATATT
GAAAAAGGAAGAGTATGAGTATTCAACATTTCCGTGTCGCCCTTATTCCCTTTTTTGCGGCATTTTGCCT
TCCTGTTTTTGCTCACCCAGAAACGCTGGTGAAAGTAAAAGATGCTGAAGATCAGTTGGGTGCACGAGTG
GGTTACATCGAACTGGATCTCAACAGCGGTAAGATCCTTGAGAGTTTTCGCCCCGAAGAACGTTTTCCAA
TGATGAGCACTTTTAAAGTTCTGCTATGTGGCGCGGTATTATCCCGTGTTGACGCCGGGCAAGAGCAACT
CGGTCGCCGCATACACTATTCTCAGAATGACTTGGTTGAGTACTCACCAGTCACAGAAAAGCATCTTACG
GATGGCATGACAGTAAGAGAATTATGCAGTGCTGCCATAACCATGAGTGATAACACTGCGGCCAACTTAC
TTCTGACAACGATCGGAGGACCGAAGGAGCTAACCGCTTTTTTGCACAACATGGGGGATCATGTAACTCG
CCTTGATCGTTGGGAACCGGAGCTGAATGAAGCCATACCAAACGACGAGCGTGACACCACGATGCCTGCA
GCAATGGCAACAACGTTGCGCAAACTATTAACTGGCGAACTACTTACTCTAGCTTCCCGGCAACAATTAA
TAGACTGGATGGAGGCGGATAAAGTTGCAGGACCACTTCTGCGCTCGGCCCTTCCGGCTGGCTGGTTTAT
TGCTGATAAATCTGGAGCCGGTGAGCGTGGGTCTCGCGGTATCATTGCAGCACTGGGGCCAGATGGTAAG
CCCTCCCGTATCGTAGTTATCTACACGACGGGGAGTCAGGCAACTATGGATGAACGAAATAGACAGATCG
CTGAGATAGGTGCCTCACTGATTAAGCATTGGTAACTGTCAGACCAAGTTTACTCATATATACTTTAGAT
TGATTTAAAACTTCATTTTTAATTTAAAAGGATCTAGGTGAAGATCCTTTTTGATAATCTCATGACCAAA
ATCCCTTAACGTGAGTTTTCGTTCCACTGAGCGTCAGACCCCGTAGAAAAGATCAAAGGATCTTCTTGAG
ATCCTTTTTTTCTGCGCGTAATCTGCTGCTTGCAAACAAAAAAACCACCGCTACCAGCGGTGGTTTGTTT
GCCGGATCAAGAGCTACCAACTCTTTTTCCGAAGGTAACTGGCTTCAGCAGAGCGCAGATACCAAATACT
GTCCTTCTAGTGTAGCCGTAGTTAGGCCACCACTTCAAGAACTCTGTAGCACCGCCTACATACCTCGCTC
TGCTAATCCTGTTACCAGTGGCTGCTGCCAGTGGCGATAAGTCGTGTCTTACCGGGTTGGACTCAAGACG
ATAGTTACCGGATAAGGCGCAGCGGTCGGGCTGAACGGGGGGTTCGTGCACACAGCCCAGCTTGGAGCGA
ACGACCTACACCGAACTGAGATACCTACAGCGTGAGCTATGAGAAAGCGCCACGCTTCCCGAAGGGAGAA
AGGCGGACAGGTATCCGGTAAGCGGCAGGGTCGGAACAGGAGAGCGCACGAGGGAGCTTCCAGGGGGAAA
CGCCTGGTATCTTTATAGTCCTGTCGGGTTTCGCCACCTCTGACTTGAGCGTCGATTTTTGTGATGCTCG
TCAGGGGGGCGGAGCCTATGGAAAAACGCCAGCAACGCGGCCTTTTTACGGTTCCTGGCCTTTTGCTGGC
CTTTTGCTCACATGTTCTTTCCTGCGTTATCCCCTGATTCTGTGGATAACCGTATTACCGCCTTTGAGTG
AGCTGATACCGCTCGCCGCAGCCGAACGACCGAGCGCAGCGAGTCAGTGAGCGAGGAAGCGGAAGAGCGC
CTGATGCGGTATTTTCTCCTTACGCATCTGTGCGGTATTTCACACCGCATAAATTCCGACACCATCGAAT
GGCGCAAAACCTTTCGCGGTATGGCATGATAGCGCCCGGAAGAGAGTCAATTCAGGGTGGTGAATGTGAA
ACCAGTAACGTTATACGATGTCGCAGAGTATGCCGGTGTCTCTTATCAGACCGTTTCCCGCGTGGTGAAC
CAGGCCAGCCACGTTTCTGCGAAAACGCGGGAAAAAGTGGAAGCGGCGATGGCGGAGCTGAATTACATTC
CCAACCGCGTGGCACAACAACTGGCGGGCAAACAGTCGTTGCTGATTGGCGTTGCCACCTCCAGTCTGGC
CCTGCACGCGCCGTCGCAAATTGTCGCGGCGATTAAATCTCGCGCCGATCAACTGGGTGCCAGCGTGGTG
GTGTCGATGGTAGAACGAAGCGGCGTCGAAGCCTGTAAAGCGGCGGTGCACAATCTTCTCGCGCAACGCG
TCAGTGGGCTGATCATTAACTATCCGCTGGATGACCAGGATGCCATTGCTGTGGAAGCTGCCTGCACTAA
TGTTCCGGCGTTATTTCTTGATGTCTCTGACCAGACACCCATCAACAGTATTATTTTCTCCCATGAAGAC
GGTACGCGACTGGGCGTGGAGCATCTGGTCGCATTGGGTCACCAGCAAATCGCGCTGTTAGCGGGCCCAT
TAAGTTCTGTCTCGGCGCGTCTGCGTCTGGCTGGCTGGCATAAATATCTCACTCGCAATCAAATTCAGCC
GATAGCGGAACGGGAAGGCGACTGGAGTGCCATGTCCGGTTTTCAACAAACCATGCAAATGCTGAATGAG
GGCATCGTTCCCACTGCGATGCTGGTTGCCAACGATCAGATGGCGCTGGGCGCAATGCGCGCCATTACCG
AGTCCGGGCTGCGCGTTGGTGCGGATATCTCGGTAGTGGGATACGACGATACCGAAGACAGCTCATGTTA
TATCCCGCCGTTAACCACCATCAAACAGGATTTTCGCCTGCTGGGGCAAACCAGCGTGGACCGCTTGCTG
CAACTCTCTCAGGGCCAGGCGGTGAAGGGCAATCAGCTGTTGCCCGTCTCACTGGTGAAAAGAAAAACCA
CGCTAGCGCCCAATACGCAAACCGCCTCTCCCCGCGCGTTGGCCGATTCATTAATGCAGCTGGCACGACA
GGTTTCCCGACTGGAAAGCGGGCAGTGAGCGCAACGCAATTAATGTAAGTTAGCTCACTCATTAGGCACC
CCAGGCTTTACACTTTATGCTTCCGGCTCGTATGTTGTGTGGAATTGTGAGCGGATAACAATTTCACACA
GGAAACAGCTATGACCATGATTACGGATTCACTGGCCGTCGTTTTACAACGTCGTGACTGGGAAAACCCT
GGCGTTACCCAACTTAATCGCCTTGCAGCACATCCCCCTTTCGCCAGCTGGCGTAATAGCGAAGAGGCCC
GCACCGATCGCCCTTCCCAACAGTTGCGCAGCCTGAATGGCGAATGGCGCTTTGCCTGGTTTCCGGCACC
AGAAGCGGTGCCGGAAAGCTGGCTGGAGTGCGATCTTCCTGAGGCCGATACTGTCGTCGTCCCCTCAAAC
TGGCAGATGCACGGTTACGATGCGCCCATCTACACCAACGTGACCTATCCCATTACGGTCAATCCGCCGT
TTGTTCCCACGGAGAATCCGACGGGTTGTTACTCGCTCACATTTAATGTTGATGAAAGCTGGCTACAGGA
AGGCCAGACGCGAATTATTTTTGATGGCGTTGGAATTAGCTTATCGACTGCACGGTGCACCAATGCTTCT
GGCGTCAGGCAGCCATCGGAAGCTGTGGTATGGCTGTGCAGGTCGTAAATCACTGCATAATTCGTGTCGC
TCAAGGCGCACTCCCGTTCTGGATAATGTTTTTTGCGCCGACATCATAACGGTTCTGGCAAATATTCTGA
AATGAGCTGTTGACAATTAATCATCGGCTCGTATAATGTGTGGAATTGTGAGCGGATAACAATTTCACAC
AGGAAACAGTATTC
Features (pLannotate 1.2.2; 17 found; start..end, strand, type, name):
      1..654     +  CDS            GST26_SCHJA: Experimental evidence at protein level: Swiss-Prot protein existence level 1. GST isoenzymes appear to play a central role in the parasite detoxification system. Other functions are also suspected including a role in increasing the solubility of haematin in the parasite gut. From Schistosoma japonicum (Blood fluke).
    697..1689    +  CDS            EPM2A: EPM2A_HUMAN - Experimental evidence at protein level: Swiss-Prot protein existence level 1. [Isoform 7]: has phosphatase activity (in vitro). From Homo sapiens (Human).
   1724..1763    +  CDS            rop (fragment): Rop protein, which maintains plasmids at low copy number; rop
   1865..1905    +  misc_feature   bom (fragment): basis of mobility region from pBR322
   2010..2114    +  promoter       AmpR promoter: bla
   2115..2975    +  CDS            AmpR: β-lactamase; bla; confers resistance to ampicillin, carbenicillin, and related antibiotics
   3146..3734    +  rep_origin     ori: high-copy-number ColE1/pMB1/pBR322/pUC origin of replication
   3920..3971    -  misc_feature   bom (fragment): basis of mobility region from pBR322
   3978..4055    +  promoter       lacI promoter: lacI
   4056..5138    +  CDS            lacI: lac repressor; lacI; The lac repressor binds to the lac operator to inhibit transcription in E. coli. This inhibition can be relieved by adding lactose or isopropyl-β-D-thiogalactopyranoside (IPTG).
   5151..5172    +  protein_bind   CAP binding site: CAP binding activates transcription in the presence of cAMP. E. coli catabolite activator protein
   5187..5217    +  promoter       lac promoter: promoter for the E. coli lac operon
   5225..5241    +  protein_bind   lac operator: The lac repressor binds to the lac operator to inhibit transcription in E. coli. This inhibition can be relieved by adding lactose or isopropyl-β-D-thiogalactopyranoside (IPTG). lac repressor encoded by lacI
   5261..5434    +  CDS            lacZα: LacZα fragment of β-galactosidase; lacZ fragment
   5698..5814    -  CDS            yciV (fragment): RNAAM_ECOLI - Also known as trpH From Escherichia coli (strain K12).
   5890..5918    +  promoter       tac promoter: strong E. coli promoter; hybrid between the trp and lac UV5 promoters
   5926..5942    +  protein_bind   lac operator: The lac repressor binds to the lac operator to inhibit transcription in E. coli. This inhibition can be relieved by adding lactose or isopropyl-β-D-thiogalactopyranoside (IPTG). lac repressor encoded by lacI
