[The description below was written by a language model from this plasmid's Addgene catalogue record and pLannotate feature annotations shown in this document.]
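Description:
pGEX6P1-GST-Laforin is a bacterial expression plasmid built on the pGEX6P1 backbone for producing human laforin, the product of the EPM2A gene, as an N-terminal glutathione S-transferase fusion in E. coli. It replicates from a high-copy ColE1/pMB1-type origin and is selected with ampicillin through the β-lactamase (AmpR) gene and its own promoter. The full sequence record is about 6 kb, consistent with the roughly 4.9 kb backbone plus the laforin insert.

Expression is driven by the tac promoter, a strong trp/lac hybrid, followed by a lac operator. The plasmid also carries lacI with its promoter, so the lac repressor keeps the fusion gene silent until it is induced with IPTG. The reading frame begins with the Schistosoma japonicum GST coding sequence, continues through a short linker, and then enters the EPM2A coding sequence, which was cloned into BamHI sites at both ends. The feature table does not annotate the linker, although pGEX-6P vectors normally encode a PreScission protease cleavage site at this position for removing the GST tag. Sequencing by the repository showed nine extra vector-derived residues at the C-terminus of laforin, so the expressed protein is slightly longer than the native one. Other annotated elements, including the lac promoter/lacZα segment and the rop, bom and yciV fragments, are backbone remnants with no role in the payload.

The GST moiety allows affinity purification on glutathione resin. The associated publication suggests the recombinant protein was used for in vitro studies of laforin phosphatase activity and its inhibition by S-nitrosylation in the context of Lafora disease.
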