Addgene plasmid #84673: pGEX6P1-GST-Laforin
Purpose: bacterial expression, GST-fusion protein
Depositing lab: Ayano Satoh. Depositing organization: Okayama University. Publication: S-nitrosylation of laforin inhibits its phosphatase activity and is implicated in Lafora disease. Toyota R, Honjo Y, Imajo R, Satoh A. Sciencematters 10.19185/matters.201606000014.
Backbone
  Vector backbone: pGEX6P1
  Backbone size w/o insert (bp): 4900
  Vector type: Bacterial Expression
Growth in bacteria
  Bacterial resistance: Ampicillin, 100 μg/mL
  Growth temperature: 37°C
  Growth strain: DH5alpha
  Copy number: High Copy
Gene/Insert
  Gene/Insert name: Laforin
  Species: H. sapiens (human)
  Entrez Gene: EPM2A (a.k.a. EPM2, MELF)
  Tag / fusion protein: GST (N terminal on insert)
  Cloning method: Restriction Enzyme; 5′ cloning site BamHI (unknown if destroyed); 3′ cloning site BamHI (unknown if destroyed)
  Sequencing primers: 5′ GGGCTGGCAAGCCACGTTTGGTG
Terms and licenses: Academic/Nonprofit Terms; Industry Terms: Not Available to Industry
Depositor comments: Addgene NGS results found extra YSSGRIVTD at the C-term of laforin
How to cite: pGEX6P1-GST-Laforin was a gift from Ayano Satoh (Addgene plasmid # 84673 ; http://n2t.net/addgene:84673 ; RRID:Addgene_84673)
