>Addgene plasmid #84673 | pGEX6P1-GST-Laforin | addgene partial sequence | sequence record 166601 | pBRforEco 5'-AATAGGCGTATCACGAGGC-3'
CCGCTATCGCTACGTGACTGGGTCATGGCTGCGCCCCGACACCCGCCAACACCCGCTGACGCGCCCTGAC
GGGCTTGTCTGCTCCCGGCATCCGCTTACAGACAAGCTGTGACCGTCTCCGGGAGCTGCATGTGTCAGAG
GTTTTCACCGTCATCACCGAAACGCGCGAGGCAGATCGTCAGTCAGTCACGATGCGGCCGCTCGAGTACA
GGCTACACACAGAAGAACGAACCTTCCCAAATTTCTGGAAAAAATCTTCTTGTGCCCGGGCCAAGGCCTC
TTCGTCAATGTAGACAGCCGGCCTCTTGGCCATGAGGAAATACTGCACCTTCCTCAGATTCCAGCCCATC
ACATACTGGAGCCAGCCGCAGACAGCCGCGGTGGAGCGGCCCACCCCAGCGTTGCAGTGCACGTACACGA
TGTGTCCCTTCTCCAGCAGCGCATGCAGCAGGCACACCGCCTGGGGCAGCATCTGTACTCGGCCTTCGGT
GCTCATATCTGGTGTTGGCATCCAGATGTAGGCCAAGCCTTCTTCCCTATATAGTTTAATCATAGTGTCT
GGAGTCATGGGCTCTGGGTAGCGGTTACAGCCTGAGGAATTCTGTACAATATCCCATTCAGTCTGGAAAT
TCATTACAGCTGTAATCCCCAATTCATGCTTCAGTTTGATGGTTACATGTTCCACCTGACGAGGGCAGCT
ACCCAGCCAGATATTTGGTAGAATTCTTGAATAATGCATGGCTTGGTGGCCTGCAATATTAAAATAGAAG
TCTGTTGTGTGCTTCATT
